>Addgene plasmid #29542 | pCDF1-ERBB4 (E836K) | addgene partial sequence | sequence record 34963 | 29542 with LNCX
TTTGACCTCCATAGAAGATTCTAGAGCCACCATGAAGCCGGCGACAGGACTTTGGGTCTGGGTGAGCCTT
CTCGTGGCGGCGGGGACCGTCCAGCCCAGCGATTCTCAGTCAGTGTGTGCAGGAACGGAGAATAAACTGA
GCTCTCTCTCTGACCTGGAACAGCAGTACCGAGCCTTGCGCAAGTACTATGAAAACTGTGAGGTTGTCAT
GGGCAACCTGGAGATAACCAGCATTGAGCACAACCGGGACCTCTCCTTCCTGCGGTCTGTTCGAGAAGTC
ACAGGCTACGTGTTAGTGGCTCTTAATCAGTTTCGTTACCTGCCTCTGGAGAATTTACGCATTATTCGTG
GGACAAAACTTTATGAGGATCGATATGCCTTGGCAATATTTTTAAACTACAGAAAAGATGGAAACTTTGG
ACTTCAAGAACTTGGATTAAAGAACTTGACAGAAATCCTAAATGGTGGAGTCTATGTAGACCAGAACAAA
TTCCTTTGTTATGCAGACACCATTCATTGGCAAGATATTGTTCGGAACCCATGGCCTTCCAACTTGACTC
TTGTGTCAACAAATGGTAGTTCAGGATGTGGACGTTGCCATAAGTCCTGTACTGGCCGTTGCTGGGGACC
CACAGAAAATCATTGCCAGACTTTGACAAGGACGGTGTGTGCAGAACAATGTGACGGCAGATGCTACGGA
CCTTACGTCAGTGACTGCTGCCATCGAGAATGTGCTGGAGGCTGCTCAGGACCTAAGGACACAGACTGCT
TTGCCTGCATGAATTTCAATGACAGTGGAGCATGTGTTACTCAGTGTCCCCAAACCTTTGTCTACAATCC
AACCACCTTTCAACTGGAGCACAATTTCAATGCAAAGTACACATATGGAGCATTCTGTGTCGGGA
