>Addgene plasmid #29542 | pCDF1-ERBB4 (E836K) | addgene partial sequence | sequence record 35742 | hERBB4-F2 (GGTGCTTTTGGAACGGTTTA)
AACTGTGAAGATTCCTGTGGCTATTAAGATTCTTAATGAGACAACTGGTCCCAAGGCAAATGTGGAGTTC
ATGGATGAAGCTCTGATCATGGCAAGTATGGATCATCCACACCTAGTCCGGTTGCTGGGTGTGTGTCTGA
GCCCAACCATCCAGCTGGTTACTCAACTTATGCCCCATGGCTGCCTGTTGGAGTATGTCCACGAGCACAA
GGATAACATTGGATCACAACTGCTGCTTAACTGGTGTGTCCAGATAGCTAAGGGAATGATGTACCTGGAA
AAAAGACGACTCGTTCATCGGGATTTGGCAGCCCGTAATGTCTTAGTGAAATCTCCAAACCATGTGAAAA
TCACAGATTTTGGGCTAGCCAGACTCTTGGAAGGAGATGAAAAAGAGTACAATGCTGATGGAGGAAAGAT
GCCAATTAAATGGATGGCTCTGGAGTGTATACATTACAGGAAATTCACCCATCAGAGTGACGTTTGGAGC
TATGGAGTTACTATATGGGAACTGATGACCTTTGGAGGAAAACCCTATGATGGAATTCCAACGCGAGAAA
TCCCTGATTTATTAGAGAAAGGAGAACGTTTGCCTCAGCCTCCCATCTGCACTATTGACGTTTACATGNT
GCATGGTCNAATGTTGGATGATTGATGCTGACAGTAGACCTAAATTTTANGAACTGGCTGCTGAGTTT
