[The description below was written by a language model from this plasmid's Addgene catalogue record.]
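Description:
pCDF1-ERBB4 (E836K) is a lentiviral mammalian expression plasmid built on the commercial pCDF1-EF2-MCS2-Puromycin backbone, listed at about 5.5 kb without insert. It is propagated in bacteria under ampicillin selection as a low-copy plasmid. The recommended host is a recombination-deficient strain, as is usual for lentiviral vectors, whose repeated terminal sequences can be unstable. A puromycin resistance marker allows selection of mammalian cells that have taken up the construct, whether by transfection or, more typically, by transduction with packaged virus to generate stably expressing pools.

The payload is the human ERBB4 (HER4) coding sequence, roughly 3.9 kb and referenced to the standard human mRNA entry. It was inserted between XbaI and NotI sites of the multiple cloning site, and both sites remain intact. The plasmid name indicates an E836K substitution, a glutamate-to-lysine change at residue 836 of this receptor tyrosine kinase of the EGFR family. The mutation is not listed in a separate catalogue field, and no epitope tag or fusion partner is recorded. The promoters driving the insert and the puromycin marker are not explicitly stated either, and no feature table is provided. The backbone name hints at an EF-type promoter, but the regulatory and viral elements cannot be confirmed from the record.

The associated publication surveyed the tyrosine kinome in melanoma and reported recurrent ERBB4 mutations. The construct is therefore presumably intended for stable expression of this mutant receptor in mammalian cells, so that its signalling and functional effects can be studied.
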