Addgene plasmid #29542: pCDF1-ERBB4 (E836K)
Depositing lab: Yardena Samuels. Depositing organization: National Human Genome Research Institute (NHGRI). Publication: Analysis of the tyrosine kinome in melanoma reveals recurrent mutations in ERBB4. Prickett TD, Agrawal NS, Wei X, Yates KE, Lin JC, Wunderlich JR, Cronin JC, Cruz P, Rosenberg SA, Samuels Y. Nat Genet. 2009 Oct . 41(10):1127-32. 10.1038/ng.438 PubMed 19718025.
Backbone
  Vector backbone: pCDF1-EF2-MCS2-Puromycin
  Backbone manufacturer: Systems Biosciences Inc
  Backbone size w/o insert (bp): 5500
  Vector type: Mammalian Expression, Lentiviral
  Selectable markers: Puromycin
Growth in bacteria
  Bacterial resistance: Ampicillin, 100 μg/mL
  Growth temperature: 37°C
  Growth strain: Stbl3
  Copy number: Low Copy
Gene/Insert
  Gene/Insert name: ERBB4 (alt name: HER4)
  Species: H. sapiens (human)
  Insert size (bp): 3927
  GenBank ID: NM_005235
  Entrez Gene: ERBB4 (a.k.a. ALS19, HER4, p180erbB4)
  Cloning method: Restriction Enzyme; 5′ cloning site XbaI (not destroyed); 3′ cloning site NotI (not destroyed)
  Sequencing primers: 5′ N/A; 3′ N/A
Terms and licenses: Academic/Nonprofit Terms; Industry Terms: Not Available to Industry
How to cite: pCDF1-ERBB4 (E836K) was a gift from Yardena Samuels (Addgene plasmid # 29542 ; http://n2t.net/addgene:29542 ; RRID:Addgene_29542)
